>Addgene plasmid #108489 | pCR3-vsv-AuroraB L154A/H250Y | addgene full sequence | sequence record 208770 | Addgene NGS Result
GCGTTGACATTGATTATTGACTAGTTATTAATAGTAATCAATTACGGGGTCATTAGTTCATAGCCCATAT
ATGGAGTTCCGCGTTACATAACTTACGGTAAATGGCCCGCCTGGCTGACCGCCCAACGACCCCCGCCCAT
TGACGTCAATAATGACGTATGTTCCCATAGTAACGCCAATAGGGACTTTCCATTGACGTCAATGGGTGGA
GTATTTACGGTAAACTGCCCACTTGGCAGTACATCAAGTGTATCATATGCCAAGTACGCCCCCTATTGAC
GTCAATGACGGTAAATGGCCCGCCTGGCATTATGCCCAGTACATGACCTTATGGGACTTTCCTACTTGGC
AGTACATCTACGTATTAGTCATCGCTATTACCATGGTGATGCGGTTTTGGCAGTACATCAATGGGCGTGG
ATAGCGGTTTGACTCACGGGGATTTCCAAGTCTCCACCCCATTGACGTCAATGGGAGTTTGTTTTGGCAC
CAAAATCAACGGGACTTTCCAAAATGTCGTAACAACTCCGCCCCATTGACGCAAATGGGCGGTAGGCGTG
TACGGTGGGAGGTCTATATAAGCAGAGCTCTCTGGCTAACTAGAGAACCCACTGCTTACTGGCTTATCGA
AATTAATACGACTCACTATAGGGAGACCCAAGCTTGGTACCGGATCCGCCACCATGTACACCGACATCGA
GATGAACCGGTTGGGCAAGGAATTCGCCACCATGGCCCAGAAGGAGAACTCCTACCCCTGGCCCTACGGC
CGACAGACGGCTCCATCTGGCCTGAGCACCCTGCCCCAGCGAGTCCTCCGGAAAGAGCCTGTCACCCCAT
CTGCACTTGTCCTCATGAGCCGCTCCAATGTCCAGCCCACAGCTGCCCCTGGCCAGAAGGTGATGGAGAA
TAGCAGTGGGACACCCGACATCTTAACGCGGCACTTCACAATTGATGACTTTGAGATTGGGCGTCCTCTG
GGCAAAGGCAAGTTTGGAAACGTGTACTTGGCTCGGGAGAAGAAAAGCCATTTCATCGTGGCGCTCAAGG
TCCTCTTCAAGTCCCAGATAGAGAAGGAGGGCGTGGAGCATCAGCTGCGCAGAGAGATCGAAATCCAGGC
CCACCTGCACCATCCCAACATCCTGCGTCTCTACAACTATTTTTATGACCGGAGGAGGATCTACTTGATT
GCAGAGTATGCCCCCCGCGGGGAGCTCTACAAGGAGCTGCAGAAGAGCTGCACATTTGACGAGCAGCGAA
CAGCCACGATCATGGAGGAGTTGGCAGATGCTCTAATGTACTGCCATGGGAAGAAGGTGATTCACAGAGA
CATAAAGCCAGAAAATCTGCTCTTAGGGCTCAAGGGAGAGCTGAAGATTGCTGACTTCGGCTGGTCTGTG
CATGCGCCCTCCCTGAGGAGGAAGACAATGTGTGGCACCCTGGACTACCTGCCCCCAGAGATGATTGAGG
GGCGCATGTACAATGAGAAGGTGGATCTGTGGTGCATTGGAGTGCTTTGCTATGAGCTGCTGGTGGGGAA
CCCACCCTTTGAGAGTGCATCACACAACGAGACCTATCGCCGCATCGTCAAGGTGGACCTAAAGTTCCCC
GCTTCTGTGCCCACGGGAGCCCAGGACCTCATCTCCAAACTGCTCAGGCATAACCCCTCGGAACGGCTGC
CCCTGGCCCAGGTCTCAGCCCACCCTTGGGTCCGGGCCAACTCTCGGAGGGTGCTGCCTCCCTCTGCCCT
TCAATCTGTCGCCTGACCCGGGAATCGAATTCTGCAGATATCCATCACACTGGCGGCCGCTCGAGTAGAT
GACTAGTCTAGAGGGCCCTATTCTATAGTGTCACCTAAATGCTAGAGCTCGCTGATCAGCCTCGACTGTG
CCTTCTAGTTGCCAGCCATCTGTTGTTTGCCCCTCCCCCGTGCCTTCCTTGACCCTGGAAGGTGCCACTC
CCACTGTCCTTTCCTAATAAAATGAGGAAATTGCATCGCATTGTCTGAGTAGGTGTCATTCTATTCTGGG
GGGTGGGGTGGGGCAGGACAGCAAGGGGGAGGATTGGGAAGACAATAGCAGGCATGCTGGGGATGCGGTG
GGCTCTATGGCTTCTGAGGCGGAAAGAACCAGTGGCGGTAATACGGTTATCCACAGAATCAGGGGATAAC
GCAGGAAAGAACATGTGAGCAAAAGGCCAGCAAAAGGCCAGGAACCGTAAAAAGGCCGCGTTGCTGGCGT
TTTTCCATAGGCTCCGCCCCCCTGACGAGCATCACAAAAATCGACGCTCAAGTCAGAGGTGGCGAAACCC
GACAGGACTATAAAGATACCAGGCGTTTCCCCCTGGAAGCTCCCTCGTGCGCTCTCCTGTTCCGACCCTG
CCGCTTACCGGATACCTGTCCGCCTTTCTCCCTTCGGGAAGCGTGGCGCTTTCTCATAGCTCACGCTGTA
GGTATCTCAGTTCGGTGTAGGTCGTTCGCTCCAAGCTGGGCTGTGTGCACGAACCCCCCGTTCAGCCCGA
CCGCTGCGCCTTATCCGGTAACTATCGTCTTGAGTCCAACCCGGTAAGACACGACTTATCGCCACTGGCA
GCAGCCACTGGTAACAGGATTAGCAGAGCGAGGTATGTAGGCGGTGCTACAGAGTTCTTGAAGTGGTGGC
CTAACTACGGCTACACTAGAAGAACAGTATTTGGTATCTGCGCTCTGCTGAAGCCAGTTACCTTCGGAAA
AAGAGTTGGTAGCTCTTGATCCGGCAAACAAACCACCGCTGGTAGCGGTGGTTTTTTTGTTTGCAAGCAG
CAGATTACGCGCAGAAAAAAAGGATCTCAAGAAGATCCTTTGATCTTTTCTACGGGGTCTGACGCTCAGT
GGAACGAAAACTCACGTTAAGGGATTTTGGTCATGAGATTATCAAAAAGGATCTTCACCTAGATCCTTTT
AAATTAAAAATGAAGTTTTAAATCAATCTAAAGTATATATGAGTAACCTGAGGCTATGGCAGGGCCTGCC
GCCCCGACGTTGGCTGCGAGCCCTGGGCCTTCACCCGAACTTGGGGGGTGGGGTGGGGAAAAGGAAGAAA
CGCGGGCGTATTGGCCCCAATGGGGTCTCGGTGGGGTATCGACAGAGTGCCAGCCCTGGGACCGAACCCC
GCGTTTATGAACAAACGACCCAACACCGTGCGTTTTATTCTGTCTTTTTATTGCCGTCATAGCGCGGGTT
CCTTCCGGTATTGTCTCCTTCCGTGTTTCAGTTAGCCTCCCCCTAGGGTGGGCGAAGAACTCCAGCATGA
GATCCCCGCGCTGGAGGATCATCCAGCCGGCGTCCCGGAAAACGATTCCGAAGCCCAACCTTTCATAGAA
GGCGGCGGTGGAATCGAAATCTCGTGATGGCAGGTTGGGCGTCGCTTGGTCGGTCATTTCGAACCCCAGA
GTCCCGCTCAGAAGAACTCGTCAAGAAGGCGATAGAAGGCGATGCGCTGCGAATCGGGAGCGGCGATACC
GTAAAGCACGAGGAAGCGGTCAGCCCATTCGCCGCCAAGCTCTTCAGCAATATCACGGGTAGCCAACGCT
ATGTCCTGATAGCGGTCCGCCACACCCAGCCGGCCACAGTCGATGAATCCAGAAAAGCGGCCATTTTCCA
CCATGATATTCGGCAAGCAGGCATCGCCATGGGTCACGACGAGATCCTCGCCGTCGGGCATGCTCGCCTT
GAGCCTGGCGAACAGTTCGGCTGGCGCGAGCCCCTGATGCTCTTCGTCCAGATCATCCTGATCGACAAGA
CCGGCTTCCATCCGAGTACGTGCTCGCTCGATGCGATGTTTCGCTTGGTGGTCGAATGGGCAGGTAGCCG
GATCAAGCGTATGCAGCCGCCGCATTGCATCAGCCATGATGGATACTTTCTCGGCAGGAGCAAGGTGAGA
TGACAGGAGATCCTGCCCCGGCACTTCGCCCAATAGCAGCCAGTCCCTTCCCGCTTCAGTGACAACGTCG
AGCACAGCTGCGCAAGGAACGCCCGTCGTGGCCAGCCACGATAGCCGCGCTGCCTCGTCTTGCAGTTCAT
TCAGGGCACCGGACAGGTCGGTCTTGACAAAAAGAACCGGGCGCCCCTGCGCTGACAGCCGGAACACGGC
GGCATCAGAGCAGCCGATTGTCTGTTGTGCCCAGTCATAGCCGAATAGCCTCTCCACCCAAGCGGCCGGA
GAACCTGCGTGCAATCCATCTTGTTCAATCATGCGAAACGATCCTCATCCTGTCTCTTGATCGATCTTTG
CAAAAGCCTAGGCCTCCAAAAAAGCCTCCTCACTACTTCTGGAATAGCTCAGAGGCCGAGGCGGCCTCGG
CCTCTGCATAAATAAAAAAAATTAGTCAGCCATGGGGCGGAGAATGGGCGGAACTGGGCGGAGTTAGGGG
CGGGATGGGCGGAGTTAGGGGCGGGACTATGGTTGCTGACTAATTGAGATGCATGCTTTGCATACTTCTG
CCTGCTGGGGAGCCTGGGGACTTTCCACACCTGGTTGCTGACTAATTGAGATGCATGCTTTGCATACTTC
TGCCTGCTGGGGAGCCTGGGGACTTTCCACACCCTAACTGACACACATTCCACAGCTGGTTCTTTCCGCC
TCAGGACTCTTCCTTTTTCAATAAATCAATCTAAAGTATATATGAGTAAACTTGGTCTGACAGTTACCAA
TGCTTAATCAGTGAGGCACCTATCTCAGCGATCTGTCTATTTCGTTCATCCATAGTTGCCTGACTCCCCG
TCGTGTAGATAACTACGATACGGGAGGGCTTACCATCTGGCCCCAGTGCTGCAATGATACCGCGAGACCC
ACGCTCACCGGCTCCAGATTTATCAGCAATAAACCAGCCAGCCGGAAGGGCCGAGCGCAGAAGTGGTCCT
GCAACTTTATCCGCCTCCATCCAGTCTATTAATTGTTGCCGGGAAGCTAGAGTAAGTAGTTCGCCAGTTA
ATAGTTTGCGCAACGTTGTTGCCATTGCTACAGGCATCGTGGTGTCACGCTCGTCGTTTGGTATGGCTTC
ATTCAGCTCCGGTTCCCAACGATCAAGGCGAGTTACATGATCCCCCATGTTGTGCAAAAAAGCGGTTAGC
TCCTTCGGTCCTCCGATCGTTGTCAGAAGTAAGTTGGCCGCAGTGTTATCACTCATGGTTATGGCAGCAC
TGCATAATTCTCTTACTGTCATGCCATCCGTAAGATGCTTTTCTGTGACTGGTGAGTACTCAACCAAGTC
ATTCTGAGAATAGTGTATGCGGCGACCGAGTTGCTCTTGCCCGGCGTCAATACGGGATAATACCGCGCCA
CATAGCAGAACTTTAAAAGTGCTCATCATTGGAAAACGTTCTTCGGGGCGAAAACTCTCAAGGATCTTAC
CGCTGTTGAGATCCAGTTCGATGTAACCCACTCGTGCACCCAACTGATCTTCAGCATCTTTTACTTTCAC
CAGCGTTTCTGGGTGAGCAAAAACAGGAAGGCAAAATGCCGCAAAAAAGGGAATAAGGGCGACACGGAAA
TGTTGAATACTCATACTCTTCCTTTTTCAATATTATTGAAGCATTTATCAGGGTTATTGTCTCATGAGCG
GATACATATTTGAATGTATTTAGAAAAATAAACAAATAGGGGTTCCGCGCACATTTCCCCGAAAAGTGCC
ACCTG
[124 nt withheld, positions 5676-5799]
C
[91 nt withheld, positions 5801-5891]
A
[49 nt withheld, positions 5893-5941]
CCTTTGACGTTGGAGTCCACGTTCTTT
[37 nt withheld, positions 5969-6005]
ACCCTATCTCGGTCTATTCTTTTGATTTATAAGGGATTTTGCCGATTTCGGCCTATTGGTTAAAAAATGA
GCTGATTTAACAAAAATTTAACGCGAATTTTAACAAAATATTAACGCTTACAATTTACGCGC
Features (pLannotate 1.2.2; 18 found; start..end, strand, type, name):
      6..385     +  enhancer       CMV enhancer: human cytomegalovirus immediate early enhancer
    386..589     +  promoter       CMV promoter: human cytomegalovirus (CMV) immediate early promoter
    585..618     +  LTR            5' LTR (truncated) (fragment): truncated 5' long terminal repeat (LTR) from HIV-1
    634..652     +  promoter       T7 promoter: promoter for bacteriophage T7 RNA polymerase
    732..1763    +  CDS            AURKB: AURKB_HUMAN - Also known as AIK2, AIM1, AIRK2, ARK2, STK1, STK12, STK5. Experimental evidence at protein level: Swiss-Prot protein existence level 1. Serine/threonine-protein kinase component of the chromosomal passenger complex (CPC), a complex that acts as a key regulator of mitosis. The CPC complex has essential functions at the centromere in ensuring correct chromosome alignment and segregation and is required for chromatin-induced microtubule stabilization and spindle assembly. Involved in the bipolar attachment of spindle microtubules to kinetochores and is a key regulator for the onset
   1842..1860    -  promoter       SP6 promoter: promoter for bacteriophage SP6 RNA polymerase
   1886..2110    +  polyA_signal   bGH poly(A) signal: bovine growth hormone polyadenylation signal
   2114..2132    +  promoter       SV40 promoter (fragment): SV40 enhancer and early promoter
   2242..2830    -  rep_origin     ori: high-copy-number ColE1/pMB1/pBR322/pUC origin of replication
   3052..3068    +  polyA_signal   bGH poly(A) signal (fragment): bovine growth hormone polyadenylation signal
   3159..3206    -  polyA_signal   HSV TK poly(A) signal: herpes simplex virus thymidine kinase polyadenylation signal (Cole and Stacy, 1985)
   3265..3417    -  CDS            ble (fragment): BLE_KLEPN - Experimental evidence at protein level: Swiss-Prot protein existence level 1. Binding protein with a strong affinity to the bleomycin family of antibiotics. Binds to CL990; an antimitotic-antibiotic compound. From Klebsiella pneumoniae.
   3438..4232    -  CDS            NeoR/KanR: aminoglycoside phosphotransferase from Tn5; aph(3')-II (or nptII); confers resistance to neomycin, kanamycin, and G418 (Geneticin®)
   4267..4624    -  promoter       SV40 promoter: SV40 enhancer and early promoter
   4626..4643    -  promoter       AmpR promoter (fragment): bla
   4684..5544    -  CDS            AmpR: β-lactamase; bla; confers resistance to ampicillin, carbenicillin, and related antibiotics
   5545..5649    -  promoter       AmpR promoter: bla
   5676..6104    +  rep_origin     f1 ori (sequence partly withheld): f1 bacteriophage origin of replication; arrow indicates direction of (+) strand synthesis
