[The description below was written by a language model from this plasmid's Addgene catalogue record and pLannotate feature annotations shown in this document.]
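Description:
pCR3-vsv-AuroraB L154A/H250Y is a mammalian expression plasmid built on the pCR3 backbone, with a sequenced length of about 6.1 kb. It encodes human Aurora B kinase (AURKB), the catalytic subunit of the chromosomal passenger complex that regulates chromosome alignment, segregation and spindle function in mitosis. The roughly 1 kb coding sequence was inserted at EcoRI sites and carries an N-terminal VSV epitope tag according to the catalogue entry. The tag is not separately annotated in the feature table, but there is room for it in the stretch between the T7 promoter and the start of the AURKB annotation. Transcription is driven by the CMV immediate-early enhancer and promoter and terminated by the bovine growth hormone polyadenylation signal. Flanking T7 and SP6 phage promoters could support in vitro transcription or serve as sequencing primer sites. A few very short annotated fragments (HIV-1 LTR, SV40 promoter, bGH poly(A), ble) are most likely incidental sequence matches or backbone remnants rather than functional elements.

The insert bears two substitutions, L154A and H250Y, which the record describes as rendering the kinase analog-sensitive. In this chemical-genetic strategy, an altered ATP-binding pocket lets the kinase accept bulky ATP analogs or inhibitors that wild-type kinases do not use. The associated publication title indicates the approach was used to identify substrates of the chromosomal passenger complex.

The plasmid is maintained in E. coli at high copy through a ColE1/pUC-type origin with ampicillin selection (AmpR). An f1 origin allows single-stranded DNA production. An SV40 promoter-driven NeoR/KanR cassette with an HSV TK poly(A) signal allows G418 selection of transfected mammalian cells.
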