Addgene plasmid #108489: pCR3-vsv-AuroraB L154A/H250Y
Purpose: expression of vsv-AuroraB Analog sensitive (L154A/H250Y)
Depositing lab: Susanne Lens. Depositing organization: University Medical Centre Utrecht. Publication: Development of a chemical genetic approach for human aurora B kinase identifies novel substrates of the chromosomal passenger complex. Hengeveld RC, Hertz NT, Vromans MJ, Zhang C, Burlingame AL, Shokat KM, Lens SM. Mol Cell Proteomics. 2012 May;11(5):47-59. doi: 10.1074/mcp.M111.013912. Epub 2012 Jan 20. PubMed 22267324.
Backbone
  Vector backbone: pCR3
  Backbone size w/o insert (bp): 5000
  Vector type: Mammalian Expression
Growth in bacteria
  Bacterial resistance: Ampicillin, 100 μg/mL
  Growth temperature: 37°C
  Growth strain: DH5alpha
  Copy number: High Copy
Gene/Insert
  Gene/Insert name: AuroraB
  Species: H. sapiens (human)
  Insert size (bp): 1035
  Mutation: Analog sensitive L154A/H250Y
  Entrez Gene: AURKB (a.k.a. AIK2, AIM-1, AIM1, ARK-2, ARK2, AurB, IPL1, PPP1R48, STK-1, STK12, STK5, aurkb-sv1, aurkb-sv2)
  Promoter: CMV
  Tag / fusion protein: VSV (N terminal on insert)
  Cloning method: Restriction Enzyme; 5′ cloning site EcoR1 (unknown if destroyed); 3′ cloning site EcoR1 (unknown if destroyed)
Terms and licenses: Academic/Nonprofit Terms; Industry Terms: Not Available to Industry
How to cite: pCR3-vsv-AuroraB L154A/H250Y was a gift from Susanne Lens (Addgene plasmid # 108489 ; http://n2t.net/addgene:108489 ; RRID:Addgene_108489)
